>Addgene plasmid #153019 | pAAV-hSyn-SOUL-P2A-tdTomato | addgene full sequence | sequence record 324501 | Addgene NGS Result
CCTGCAGGCAGCTGCGCGCTCGCTCGCTCACTGAGGCCGCCCGGGCGTCGGGCGACCTTTGGTCGCCCGG
CCTCAGTGAGCGAGCGAGCGCGCAGAGAGGGAGTGGCCAACTCCATCACTAGGGGTTCCTGCGGCCGCAC
GCGTTTAATTAAGTGTCTAGACTGCAGAGGGCCCTGCGTATGAGTGCAAGTGGGTTTTAGGACCAGGATG
AGGCGGGGTGGGGGTGCCTACCTGACGACCGACCCCGACCCACTGGACAAGCACCCAACCCCCATTCCCC
AAATTGCGCATCCCCTATCAGAGAGGGGGAGGGGAAACAGGATGCGGCGAGGCGCGTGCGCACTGCCAGC
TTCAGCACCGCGGACAGTGCCTTCGCCCCCGCCTGGCGGCGCGCGCCACCGCCGCCTCAGCACTGAAGGC
GCGCTGACGTCACTCGCCGGTCCCCCGCAAACTCCCCTTCCCGGCCACCTTGGTCGCGTCCGCGCCGCCG
CCGGCCCAGCCGGACCGCACCACGCGAGGCGCGAGATAGGGGGGCACGGGCGCGACCATCTGCGCTGCGG
CGCCGGCGACTCAGCGCTGCCTCAGTCTGCGGTGGGCAGCGGAGGAGTCGTGTCGTGCCTGAGAGCGCAG
TCGAGAAACCGGCTAGAGGATCCTTCGAAACCGGTGCTAGCGCGGCCGCCACCATGGACTATGGCGGCGC
TTTGTCTGCCGTCGGACGCGAACTTTTGTTCGTTACTAATCCTGTGGTGGTGAACGGGTCCGTCCTGGTC
CCTGAGGATCAATGTTACTGTGCCGGATGGATTGAATCTCGCGGCACGAACGGCGCTCAGACCGCGTCAA
ATGTCCTGCAGTGGCTTGCAGCAGGATTCAGCATTTTGCTGCTGATGTTCTATGCCTACCAAACCTGGAA
ATCTACATGCGGCTGGGAGGAGATCTATGTGTGCGCCATTGAAATGGTTAAGGTGATTCTCGAGTTCTTT
TTTGAGTTTAAGAATCCCTCTATGCTCTACCTTGCCACAGGACACCGGGTGCAGTGGCTGCGCTATGCAG
AGTGGCTGCTCACTTCTCCTGTCATCCTTATCCACCTGAGCAACCTCACCGGCCTGAGCAACGACTACAG
CAGGAGAACCATGGGACTCCTTGTCTCAGCCATCGGGTGTATCGTGTGGGGGGCTACCAGCGCCATGGCA
ACCGGCTATGTTAAAGTCATCTTCTTTTGTCTTGGATTGTGCTATGGCGCGAACACATTTTTTCACGCCG
CCAAAGCATATATCGAGGGTTATCATACTGTGCCAAAGGGTCGGTGCCGCCAGGTCGTGACCGGCATGGC
ATGGCTGTTTTTCGTGAGCTGGGGTATGTTCCCAATTCTCTTCATTTTGGGGCCCGAAGGTTTTGGCGTC
CTGAGCGTCTATGGCTCCACCGTAGGTCACACGATTATTGATCTGATGAGTAAAAATTGTTGGGGGTTGT
TGGGACACTACCTGCGCGTCCTGATCCACGAGCACATATTGATTCACGGAGATATCCGCAAAACCACCAA
ACTGAACATCGGCGGAACGGAGATCGAGGTCGAGACTCTCGTCGAAGACGAAGCCGAGGCCGGAGCCGTG
CCAGTTAACGGAAGCGGAGCCACTAACTTCTCCCTGTTGAAACAAGCAGGGGATGTCGAAGAGAATCCCG
GGCCAATGGTGAGCAAGGGCGAGGAGGTCATCAAAGAGTTCATGCGCTTCAAGGTGCGCATGGAGGGCTC
CATGAACGGCCACGAGTTCGAGATCGAGGGCGAGGGCGAGGGCCGCCCCTACGAGGGCACCCAGACCGCC
AAGCTGAAGGTGACCAAGGGCGGCCCCCTGCCCTTCGCCTGGGACATCCTGTCCCCCCAGTTCATGTACG
GCTCCAAGGCGTACGTGAAGCACCCCGCCGACATCCCCGATTACAAGAAGCTGTCCTTCCCCGAGGGCTT
CAAGTGGGAGCGCGTGATGAACTTCGAGGACGGCGGTCTGGTGACCGTGACCCAGGACTCCTCCCTGCAG
GACGGCACGCTGATCTACAAGGTGAAGATGCGCGGCACCAACTTCCCCCCCGACGGCCCCGTAATGCAGA
AGAAGACCATGGGCTGGGAGGCCTCCACCGAGCGCCTGTACCCCCGCGACGGCGTGCTGAAGGGCGAGAT
CCACCAGGCCCTGAAGCTGAAGGACGGCGGCCACTACCTGGTGGAGTTCAAGACCATCTACATGGCCAAG
AAGCCCGTGCAACTGCCCGGCTACTACTACGTGGACACCAAGCTGGACATCACCTCCCACAACGAGGACT
ACACCATCGTGGAACAGTACGAGCGCTCCGAGGGCCGCCACCACCTGTTCCTGGGGCATGGCATCGGCAG
CACCGGCAGCGGCAGCTCCGGCACCGCCTCCTCCGAGGACAACAACATGGCCGTCATCAAAGAGTTCATG
CGCTTCAAGGTGCGCATGGAGGGCTCCATGAACGGCCACGAGTTCGAGATCGAGGGCGAGGGCGAGGGCC
GCCCCTACGAGGGCACCCAGACCGCCAAGCTGAAGGTGACCAAGGGCGGCCCCCTGCCCTTCGCCTGGGA
CATCCTGTCCCCCCAGTTCATGTACGGCTCCAAGGCGTACGTGAAGCACCCCGCCGACATCCCCGATTAC
AAGAAGCTGTCCTTCCCCGAGGGCTTCAAGTGGGAGCGCGTGATGAACTTCGAGGACGGCGGTCTGGTGA
CCGTGACCCAGGACTCCTCCCTGCAGGACGGCACGCTGATCTACAAGGTGAAGATGCGCGGCACCAACTT
CCCCCCCGACGGCCCCGTAATGCAGAAGAAGACCATGGGCTGGGAGGCCTCCACCGAGCGCCTGTACCCC
CGCGACGGCGTGCTGAAGGGCGAGATCCACCAGGCCCTGAAGCTGAAGGACGGCGGCCACTACCTGGTGG
AGTTCAAGACCATCTACATGGCCAAGAAGCCCGTGCAACTGCCCGGCTACTACTACGTGGACACCAAGCT
GGACATCACCTCCCACAACGAGGACTACACCATCGTGGAACAGTACGAGCGCTCCGAGGGCCGCCACCAC
CTGTTCCTGTACGGCATGGACGAGCTGTACAAGTAAGGCGCGAATCGCGAGTCGACGGCGCGCCCCTGCA
GGGAATTCGATATCAAGCTTATCGATAATCAACCTCTGGATTACAAAATTTGTGAAAGATTGACTGGTAT
TCTTAACTATGTTGCTCCTTTTACGCTATGTGGATACGCTGCTTTAATGCCTTTGTATCATGCTATTGCT
TCCCGTATGGCTTTCATTTTCTCCTCCTTGTATAAATCCTGGTTGCTGTCTCTTTATGAGGAGTTGTGGC
CCGTTGTCAGGCAACGTGGCGTGGTGTGCACTGTGTTTGCTGACGCAACCCCCACTGGTTGGGGCATTGC
CACCACCTGTCAGCTCCTTTCCGGGACTTTCGCTTTCCCCCTCCCTATTGCCACGGCGGAACTCATCGCC
GCCTGCCTTGCCCGCTGCTGGACAGGGGCTCGGCTGTTGGGCACTGACAATTCCGTGGTGTTGTCGGGGA
AATCATCGTCCTTTCCTTGGCTGCTCGCCTATGTTGCCACCTGGATTCTGCGCGGGACGTCCTTCTGCTA
CGTCCCTTCGGCCCTCAATCCAGCGGACCTTCCTTCCCGCGGCCTGCTGCCGGCTCTGCGGCCTCTTCCG
CGTCTTCGCCTTCGCCCTCAGACGAGTCGGATCTCCCTTTGGGCCGCCTCCCCGCATCGATACCGAGCGC
TGCTCGAGAGATCTACGGGTGGCATCCCTGTGACCCCTCCCCAGTGCCTCTCCTGGCCCTGGAAGTTGCC
ACTCCAGTGCCCACCAGCCTTGTCCTAATAAAATTAAGTTGCATCATTTTGTCTGACTAGGTGTCCTTCT
ATAATATTATGGGGTGGAGGGGGGTGGTATGGAGCAAGGGGCAAGTTGGGAAGACAACCTGTAGGGCCTG
CGGGGTCTATTGGGAACCAAGCTGGAGTGCAGTGGCACAATCTTGGCTCACTGCAATCTCCGCCTCCTGG
GTTCAAGCGATTCTCCTGCCTCAGCCTCCCGAGTTGTTGGGATTCCAGGCATGCATGACCAGGCTCAGCT
AATTTTTGTTTTTTTGGTAGAGACGGGGTTTCACCATATTGGCCAGGCTGGTCTCCAACTCCTAATCTCA
GGTGATCTACCCACCTTGGCCTCCCAAATTGCTGGGATTACAGGCGTGAACCACTGCTCCCTTCCCTGTC
CTTCTGATTTTGTAGGTAACCACGTGCGGACCGAGCGGCCGCAGGAACCCCTAGTGATGGAGTTGGCCAC
TCCCTCTCTGCGCGCTCGCTCGCTCACTGAGGCCGGGCGACCAAAGGTCGCCCGACGCCCGGGCTTTGCC
CGGGCGGCCTCAGTGAGCGAGCGAGCGCGCAGCTGCCTGCAGGGGCGCCTGATGCGGTATTTTCTCCTTA
CGCATCTGTGCGGTATTTCACACCGCATA
[95 nt withheld, positions 4510-4604]
T
[46 nt withheld, positions 4606-4651]
C
[141 nt withheld, positions 4653-4793]
CCTTTGACGTTGGAGTCCACGTTCTTT
[37 nt withheld, positions 4821-4857]
ACTCTATCTCGGGCTATTCTTTTGATTTATAAGGGATTTTGCCGATTTCGGTCTATTGGTTAAAAAATGA
GCTGATTTAACAAAAATTTAACGCGAATTTTAACAAAATATTAACGTTTACAATTTTATGGTGCACTCTC
AGTACAATCTGCTCTGATGCCGCATAGTTAAGCCAGCCCCGACACCCGCCAACACCCGCTGACGCGCCCT
GACGGGCTTGTCTGCTCCCGGCATCCGCTTACAGACAAGCTGTGACCGTCTCCGGGAGCTGCATGTGTCA
GAGGTTTTCACCGTCATCACCGAAACGCGCGAGACGAAAGGGCCTCGTGATACGCCTATTTTTATAGGTT
AATGTCATGATAATAATGGTTTCTTAGACGTCAGGTGGCACTTTTCGGGGAAATGTGCGCGGAACCCCTA
TTTGTTTATTTTTCTAAATACATTCAAATATGTATCCGCTCATGAGACAATAACCCTGATAAATGCTTCA
ATAATATTGAAAAAGGAAGAGTATGAGTATTCAACATTTCCGTGTCGCCCTTATTCCCTTTTTTGCGGCA
TTTTGCCTTCCTGTTTTTGCTCACCCAGAAACGCTGGTGAAAGTAAAAGATGCTGAAGATCAGTTGGGTG
CACGAGTGGGTTACATCGAACTGGATCTCAACAGCGGTAAGATCCTTGAGAGTTTTCGCCCCGAAGAACG
TTTTCCAATGATGAGCACTTTTAAAGTTCTGCTATGTGGCGCGGTATTATCCCGTATTGACGCCGGGCAA
GAGCAACTCGGTCGCCGCATACACTATTCTCAGAATGACTTGGTTGAGTACTCACCAGTCACAGAAAAGC
ATCTTACGGATGGCATGACAGTAAGAGAATTATGCAGTGCTGCCATAACCATGAGTGATAACACTGCGGC
CAACTTACTTCTGACAACGATCGGAGGACCGAAGGAGCTAACCGCTTTTTTGCACAACATGGGGGATCAT
GTAACTCGCCTTGATCGTTGGGAACCGGAGCTGAATGAAGCCATACCAAACGACGAGCGTGACACCACGA
TGCCTGTAGCAATGGCAACAACGTTGCGCAAACTATTAACTGGCGAACTACTTACTCTAGCTTCCCGGCA
ACAATTAATAGACTGGATGGAGGCGGATAAAGTTGCAGGACCACTTCTGCGCTCGGCCCTTCCGGCTGGC
TGGTTTATTGCTGATAAATCTGGAGCCGGTGAGCGTGGGTCTCGCGGTATCATTGCAGCACTGGGGCCAG
ATGGTAAGCCCTCCCGTATCGTAGTTATCTACACGACGGGGAGTCAGGCAACTATGGATGAACGAAATAG
ACAGATCGCTGAGATAGGTGCCTCACTGATTAAGCATTGGTAACTGTCAGACCAAGTTTACTCATATATA
CTTTAGATTGATTTAAAACTTCATTTTTAATTTAAAAGGATCTAGGTGAAGATCCTTTTTGATAATCTCA
TGACCAAAATCCCTTAACGTGAGTTTTCGTTCCACTGAGCGTCAGACCCCGTAGAAAAGATCAAAGGATC
TTCTTGAGATCCTTTTTTTCTGCGCGTAATCTGCTGCTTGCAAACAAAAAAACCACCGCTACCAGCGGTG
GTTTGTTTGCCGGATCAAGAGCTACCAACTCTTTTTCCGAAGGTAACTGGCTTCAGCAGAGCGCAGATAC
CAAATACTGTTCTTCTAGTGTAGCCGTAGTTAGGCCACCACTTCAAGAACTCTGTAGCACCGCCTACATA
CCTCGCTCTGCTAATCCTGTTACCAGTGGCTGCTGCCAGTGGCGATAAGTCGTGTCTTACCGGGTTGGAC
TCAAGACGATAGTTACCGGATAAGGCGCAGCGGTCGGGCTGAACGGGGGGTTCGTGCACACAGCCCAGCT
TGGAGCGAACGACCTACACCGAACTGAGATACCTACAGCGTGAGCTATGAGAAAGCGCCACGCTTCCCGA
AGGGAGAAAGGCGGACAGGTATCCGGTAAGCGGCAGGGTCGGAACAGGAGAGCGCACGAGGGAGCTTCCA
GGGGGAAACGCCTGGTATCTTTATAGTCCTGTCGGGTTTCGCCACCTCTGACTTGAGCGTCGATTTTTGT
GATGCTCGTCAGGGGGGCGGAGCCTATGGAAAAACGCCAGCAACGCGGCCTTTTTACGGTTCCTGGCCTT
TTGCTGGCCTTTTGCTCACATGT
Features (pLannotate 1.2.2; 16 found; start..end, strand, type, name):
     12..39      +  repeat_region  AAV2 ITR (fragment): inverted terminal repeat of adeno-associated virus serotype 2 inverted
     68..95      +  repeat_region  AAV2 ITR (fragment): inverted terminal repeat of adeno-associated virus serotype 2 inverted
    183..630     +  promoter       hSyn promoter: human synapsin I promoter; confers neuron-specific expression (Kügler et al., 2003)
    684..1610    +  CDS            ChR2(H134R): H134R mutant of an N-terminal fragment of channelrhodopsin-2 from the alga Chlamydomonas reinhardtii (Nagel et al., 2005) blue light-activated cation channel
   1686..3115    +  CDS            tdTomato (fragment): tandem dimeric (pseudo-monomeric) derivative of DsRed (Shaner et al., 2004) mammalian codon-optimized
   3152..3177    +  misc_feature   MCS (fragment): pBluescript multiple cloning site
   3177..3765    +  misc_feature   WPRE: woodchuck hepatitis virus posttranscriptional regulatory element
   3797..4273    +  polyA_signal   hGH poly(A) signal: human growth hormone polyadenylation signal
   4313..4453    +  repeat_region  AAV2 ITR: inverted terminal repeat of adeno-associated virus serotype 2 inverted
   4458..4509    -  misc_feature   bom (fragment): basis of mobility region from pBR322
   4528..4983    +  rep_origin     f1 ori (sequence partly withheld): f1 bacteriophage origin of replication; arrow indicates direction of (+) strand synthesis
   4984..5033    -  misc_feature   bom (fragment): basis of mobility region from pBR322
   5135..5170    -  CDS            rop (fragment): Rop protein, which maintains plasmids at low copy number; rop
   5265..5369    +  promoter       AmpR promoter: bla
   5370..6230    +  CDS            AmpR: β-lactamase; bla; confers resistance to ampicillin, carbenicillin, and related antibiotics
   6401..6989    +  rep_origin     ori: high-copy-number ColE1/pMB1/pBR322/pUC origin of replication
