[The description below was written by a language model from this plasmid's Addgene catalogue record and pLannotate feature annotations shown in this document.]
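Description:
pAAV-hSyn-SOUL-P2A-tdTomato is an adeno-associated virus transfer plasmid of about 7 kb, built on a pAAV backbone for mammalian expression in neurons. It is maintained in E. coli as a high-copy plasmid through a ColE1/pUC-type origin and selected with ampicillin via the β-lactamase gene. An f1 phage origin is also present in the backbone. The expression cassette is flanked by AAV2 inverted terminal repeats, which allow it to be packaged into recombinant AAV particles. The automated annotation detects the upstream ITR only as short fragments, while the downstream ITR is called in full.

Between the ITRs, the human synapsin I promoter confers neuron-specific transcription of SOUL, a step-function opsin with ultra-high light sensitivity. SOUL is a channelrhodopsin-2 variant carrying the C128S, D156A and T159C substitutions, equivalent to the stabilized step-function opsin SSFO with T159C added. The feature table labels this roughly 930 bp coding region as ChR2(H134R), which is simply the closest database match. The catalogue entry defines the actual mutations and does not list H134R. The opsin is joined through a C-terminal P2A self-cleaving peptide to tdTomato, so the red fluorescent reporter is produced from the same transcript as a separate protein that marks transduced cells. A WPRE element enhances transcript stability and expression, and the human growth hormone polyadenylation signal terminates the message.

According to the record, the construct is intended for optogenetic activation of neurons, with light sensitivity high enough for noninvasive stimulation in mice and minimally invasive stimulation in macaques.
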