Addgene plasmid #153019: pAAV-hSyn-SOUL-P2A-tdTomato
Purpose: Step-function opsin with ultra-high light sensitivity (SOUL). Capable to be used for noninvasive stimulation in mice and minimally invasive stimulation in macaque.
Depositing lab: Guoping Feng. Depositing organization: Massachusetts Institute of Technology. Publication: An Ultra-Sensitive Step-Function Opsin for Minimally Invasive Optogenetic Stimulation in Mice and Macaques. Gong X, Mendoza-Halliday D, Ting JT, Kaiser T, Sun X, Bastos AM, Wimmer RD, Guo B, Chen Q, Zhou Y, Pruner M, Wu CW, Park D, Deisseroth K, Barak B, Boyden ES, Miller EK, Halassa MM, Fu Z, Bi G, Desimone R, Feng G. Neuron. 2020 Jul 8;107(1):197. doi: 10.1016/j.neuron.2020.06.018. PubMed 32645306.
Backbone
  Vector backbone: pAAV
  Total vector size (bp): 7061
  Vector type: Mammalian Expression, AAV
Growth in bacteria
  Bacterial resistance: Ampicillin, 100 μg/mL
  Growth temperature: 37°C
  Growth strain: DH5alpha
  Copy number: High Copy
Gene/Insert
  Gene/Insert name: SOUL (alt names: Step-function opsin with ultra-high light sensitivity; ChR2(C128S/D156A/T159C); SSFO(T159C))
  Insert size (bp): 930
  Mutation: C128S/D156A/T159C
  Tag / fusion protein: P2A-tdTomato (C terminal on insert)
Terms and licenses: Academic/Nonprofit Terms; Industry Terms: Not Available to Industry
How to cite: pAAV-hSyn-SOUL-P2A-tdTomato was a gift from Guoping Feng (Addgene plasmid # 153019 ; http://n2t.net/addgene:153019 ; RRID:Addgene_153019)
